>Addgene plasmid #131951 | pDONR221_SLC11A1 | addgene full sequence | sequence record 260067 | Addgene NGS Result
CTTTCCTGCGTTATCCCCTGATTCTGTGGATAACCGTATTACCGCCTTTGAGTGAGCTGATACCGCTCGC
CGCAGCCGAACGACCGAGCGCAGCGAGTCAGTGAGCGAGGAAGCGGAAGAGCGCCCAATACGCAAACCGC
CTCTCCCCGCGCGTTGGCCGATTCATTAATGCAGCTGGCACGACAGGTTTCCCGACTGGAAAGCGGGCAG
TGAGCGCAACGCAATTAATACGCGTACCGCTAGCCAGGAAGAGTTTGTAGAAACGCAAAAAGGCCATCCG
TCAGGATGGCCTTCTGCTTAGTTTGATGCCTGGCAGTTTATGGCGGGCGTCCTGCCCGCCACCCTCCGGG
CCGTTGCTTCACAACGTTCAAATCCGCTCCCGGCGGATTTGTCCTACTCAGGAGAGCGTTCACCGACAAA
CAACAGATAAAACGAAAGGCCCAGTCTTCCGACTGAGCCTTTCGTTTTATTTGATGCCTGGCAGTTCCCT
ACTCTCGCGTTAACGCTAGCATGGATGTTTTCCCAGTCACGACGTTGTAAAACGACGGCCAGTCTTAAGC
TCGGGCCCCAAATAATGATTTTATTTTGACTGATAGTGACCTGTTCGTTGCAACACATTGATGAGCAATG
CTTTTTTATAATGCCAACTTTGTACAAAAAAGCAGGCTCCACCATGACCGGCGACAAGGGACCACAGAGG
CTGTCTGGCAGCTCCTATGGCAGCATCTCTAGCCCAACATCTCCCACCAGCCCAGGACCACAGCAGGCAC
CACCTAGGGAGACATACCTGTCCGAGAAGATCCCTATCCCAGATACAAAGCCTGGCACCTTCTCTCTGCG
CAAGCTGTGGGCCTTTACCGGCCCTGGCTTCCTGATGAGCATCGCCTTTCTGGACCCAGGCAACATCGAG
TCCGATCTGCAGGCAGGAGCAGTGGCAGGCTTCAAGCTGCTGTGGGTGCTGCTGTGGGCAACAGTGCTGG
GACTGCTGTGCCAGCGGCTGGCAGCCAGACTGGGAGTGGTGACCGGCAAGGACCTGGGAGAGGTGTGCCA
CCTGTACTATCCTAAGGTGCCACGCACAGTGCTGTGGCTGACCATCGAGCTGGCCATCGTGGGCAGCGAT
ATGCAGGAAGTGATCGGCACCGCCATCGCCTTTAACCTGCTGTCCGCCGGAAGGATCCCACTGTGGGGAG
GCGTGCTGATCACAATCGTGGACACCTTCTTTTTCCTGTTCCTGGATAATTACGGCCTGAGAAAGCTGGA
GGCCTTTTTCGGCCTGCTGATCACAATCATGGCCCTGACCTTTGGCTACGAGTATGTGGTGGCAAGGCCT
GAGCAGGGCGCCCTGCTGAGAGGACTGTTCCTGCCCAGCTGCCCTGGCTGTGGACACCCAGAGCTGCTGC
AGGCAGTGGGAATCGTGGGCGCCATCATCATGCCTCACAACATCTATCTGCACAGCGCCCTGGTGAAGTC
CAGGGAGATCGACAGGGCAAGGAGAGCAGATATCAGGGAGGCCAATATGTACTTTCTGATCGAGGCCACA
ATCGCCCTGAGCGTGTCCTTTATCATCAACCTGTTCGTGATGGCCGTGTTTGGCCAGGCCTTCTATCAGA
AGACCAATCAGGCCGCCTTTAACATCTGCGCCAATTCCTCTCTGCACGACTACGCCAAGATCTTCCCAAT
GAACAATGCCACCGTGGCCGTGGATATCTATCAGGGCGGCGTGATCCTGGGATGTCTGTTCGGACCAGCC
GCCCTGTACATCTGGGCAATCGGACTGCTGGCAGCAGGACAGAGCTCCACCATGACAGGCACCTACGCCG
GCCAGTTTGTGATGGAGGGCTTCCTGAGGCTGAGGTGGTCCCGGTTTGCCAGAGTGCTGCTGACACGGTC
TTGCGCAATCCTGCCAACCGTGCTGGTGGCCGTGTTCAGGGACCTGCGCGATCTGTCTGGCCTGAACGAC
CTGCTGAATGTGCTGCAGAGCCTGCTGCTGCCATTTGCCGTGCTGCCCATCCTGACATTCACCTCCATGC
CTACACTGATGCAGGAGTTCGCCAACGGCCTGCTGAATAAGGTGGTGACCTCTAGCATCATGGTGCTGGT
GTGCGCCATCAATCTGTACTTTGTGGTGTCCTATCTGCCATCTCTGCCACACCCTGCATATTTCGGACTG
GCCGCCCTGCTGGCAGCAGCATACCTGGGACTGTCTACATATCTGGTGTGGACCTGCTGTCTGGCACACG
GAGCCACATTTCTGGCCCACTCCTCTCACCACCACTTCCTGTACGGCCTGCTGGAGGAGGATCAGAAGGG
CGAGACCTCCGGCGACCCAGCTTTCTTGTACAAAGTTGGCATTATAAGAAAGCATTGCTTATCAATTTGT
TGCAACGAACAGGTCACTATCAGTCAAAATAAAATCATTATTTGCCATCCAGCTGATATCCCCTATAGTG
AGTCGTATTACATGGTCATAGCTGTTTCCTGGCAGCTCTGGCCCGTGTCTCAAAATCTCTGATGTTACAT
TGCACAAGATAAAAATATATCATCATGAACAATAAAACTGTCTGCTTACATAAACAGTAATACAAGGGGT
GTTATGAGCCATATTCAACGGGAAACGTCGAGGCCGCGATTAAATTCCAACATGGATGCTGATTTATATG
GGTATAAATGGGCTCGCGATAATGTCGGGCAATCAGGTGCGACAATCTATCGCTTGTATGGGAAGCCCGA
TGCGCCAGAGTTGTTTCTGAAACATGGCAAAGGTAGCGTTGCCAATGATGTTACAGATGAGATGGTCAGA
CTAAACTGGCTGACGGAATTTATGCCTCTTCCGACCATCAAGCATTTTATCCGTACTCCTGATGATGCAT
GGTTACTCACCACTGCGATCCCCGGAAAAACAGCATTCCAGGTATTAGAAGAATATCCTGATTCAGGTGA
AAATATTGTTGATGCGCTGGCAGTGTTCCTGCGCCGGTTGCATTCGATTCCTGTTTGTAATTGTCCTTTT
AACAGCGATCGCGTATTTCGTCTCGCTCAGGCGCAATCACGAATGAATAACGGTTTGGTTGATGCGAGTG
ATTTTGATGACGAGCGTAATGGCTGGCCTGTTGAACAAGTCTGGAAAGAAATGCATAAACTTTTGCCATT
CTCACCGGATTCAGTCGTCACTCATGGTGATTTCTCACTTGATAACCTTATTTTTGACGAGGGGAAATTA
ATAGGTTGTATTGATGTTGGACGAGTCGGAATCGCAGACCGATACCAGGATCTTGCCATCCTATGGAACT
GCCTCGGTGAGTTTTCTCCTTCATTACAGAAACGGCTTTTTCAAAAATATGGTATTGATAATCCTGATAT
GAATAAATTGCAGTTTCATTTGATGCTCGATGAGTTTTTCTAATCAGAATTGGTTAATTGGTTGTAACAC
TGGCAGAGCATTACGCTGACTTGACGGGACGGCGCAAGCTCATGACCAAAATCCCTTAACGTGAGTTACG
CGTCGTTCCACTGAGCGTCAGACCCCGTAGAAAAGATCAAAGGATCTTCTTGAGATCCTTTTTTTCTGCG
CGTAATCTGCTGCTTGCAAACAAAAAAACCACCGCTACCAGCGGTGGTTTGTTTGCCGGATCAAGAGCTA
CCAACTCTTTTTCCGAAGGTAACTGGCTTCAGCAGAGCGCAGATACCAAATACTGTTCTTCTAGTGTAGC
CGTAGTTAGGCCACCACTTCAAGAACTCTGTAGCACCGCCTACATACCTCGCTCTGCTAATCCTGTTACC
AGTGGCTGCTGCCAGTGGCGATAAGTCGTGTCTTACCGGGTTGGACTCAAGACGATAGTTACCGGATAAG
GCGCAGCGGTCGGGCTGAACGGGGGGTTCGTGCACACAGCCCAGCTTGGAGCGAACGACCTACACCGAAC
TGAGATACCTACAGCGTGAGCTATGAGAAAGCGCCACGCTTCCCGAAGGGAGAAAGGCGGACAGGTATCC
GGTAAGCGGCAGGGTCGGAACAGGAGAGCGCACGAGGGAGCTTCCAGGGGGAAACGCCTGGTATCTTTAT
AGTCCTGTCGGGTTTCGCCACCTCTGACTTGAGCGTCGATTTTTGTGATGCTCGTCAGGGGGGCGGAGCC
TATGGAAAAACGCCAGCAACGCGGCCTTTTTACGGTTCCTGGCCTTTTGCTGGCCTTTTGCTCACATGTT
Features (pLannotate 1.2.2; 10 found; start..end, strand, type, name):
    121..213     +  CDS            lacI (fragment): lac repressor; lacI; The lac repressor binds to the lac operator to inhibit transcription in E. coli. This inhibition can be relieved by adding lactose or isopropyl-β-D-thiogalactopyranoside (IPTG).
    268..295     -  terminator     rrnB T2 terminator: transcription terminator T2 from the E. coli rrnB gene
    427..470     +  terminator     rrnB T1 terminator: Escherichia coli rrnB; transcription terminator T1 from the E. coli rrnB gene
    517..553     -  CDS            lacZα (fragment): LacZα fragment of β-galactosidase; lacZ fragment
    569..668     +  protein_bind   attL1: mutant version of attL; recombination site for the Gateway® LR reaction LR Clonase™
    674..2323    +  CDS            SLC11A1: NRAM1_HUMAN - Also known as LSH, NRAMP, NRAMP1. Experimental evidence at transcript level: Swiss-Prot protein existence level 2. Divalent transition metal (iron and manganese) transporter involved in iron metabolism and host resistance to certain pathogens. Macrophage-specific membrane transport function. Controls natural resistance to infection with intracellular parasites. Pathogen resistance involves sequestration of Fe(2+) and Mn(2+), cofactors of both prokaryotic and eukaryotic catalases and superoxide dismutases, not only to protect the macrophage against its own generation of reactive o
   2325..2424    -  protein_bind   attL2: mutant version of attL; recombination site for the Gateway® LR reaction LR Clonase™
   2442..2460    -  promoter       T7 promoter: promoter for bacteriophage T7 RNA polymerase
   2594..3403    +  CDS            KanR: aminoglycoside phosphotransferase; aph(3')-Ia; confers resistance to kanamycin in bacteria or G418 (Geneticin®) in eukaryotes
   3550..4138    +  rep_origin     ori: high-copy-number ColE1/pMB1/pBR322/pUC origin of replication
