[The description below was written by a language model from this plasmid's Addgene catalogue record and pLannotate feature annotations shown in this document.]
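Description:
pDONR221_SLC11A1 is a Gateway entry clone built on the pDONR221 backbone, carrying a codon-optimized open reading frame for human SLC11A1 (also known as NRAMP1, NRAMP or LSH). The plasmid is about 4.2 kb in the sequenced record, consistent with a roughly 2.55 kb backbone plus a 1,650 bp insert. It is maintained in E. coli through a high-copy ColE1/pUC-type origin and selected with kanamycin via an aminoglycoside phosphotransferase (KanR) gene.

The SLC11A1 coding sequence lies between attL1 and attL2, the recombination sites produced when an attB-flanked fragment is recombined into a pDONR vector. These sites allow directional, in-frame transfer of the ORF into any attR-containing destination vector by an LR Clonase reaction. Although the catalogue lists the vector type as mammalian expression, the feature table shows no eukaryotic promoter or polyadenylation signal driving the insert, so the plasmid serves as a shuttle source for the ORF rather than as an expression construct itself. rrnB T1 and T2 terminators upstream of the cassette insulate the insert from read-through transcription from the backbone. A T7 promoter sits just beyond attL2, facing back toward the insert. The short lacI and lacZα fragments annotated nearby appear to be backbone remnants without a functional role, and M13 forward and reverse priming sites are used for sequence verification.

SLC11A1 encodes a macrophage-associated divalent metal (iron and manganese) transporter linked to iron metabolism and resistance to intracellular pathogens. The clone belongs to a consortium-wide collection of solute carrier ORFs intended for subcloning into custom expression vectors for transporter research and drug discovery.
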