Addgene plasmid #131951: pDONR221_SLC11A1
Purpose: Gateway entry clone with codon-optimized ORF sequence for subcloning into custom expression vectors
Depositing lab: RESOLUTE Consortium & Giulio Superti-Furga. Depositing organization: CeMM Research Center for Molecular Medicine. Publication: The RESOLUTE consortium: unlocking SLC transporters for drug discovery. Superti-Furga G, Lackner D, Wiedmer T, Ingles-Prieto A, Barbosa B, Girardi E, Goldmann U, Gurtl B, Klavins K, Klimek C, Lindinger S, Lineiro-Retes E, Muller AC, Onstein S, Redinger G, Reil D, Sedlyarov V, Wolf G, Crawford M, Everley R, ... Steppan CM. Nat Rev Drug Discov. 2020 Jul;19(7):429-430. doi: 10.1038/d41573-020-00056-6. PubMed 32265506.
Backbone
  Vector backbone: pDONR221
  Backbone manufacturer: Thermo Fisher Scientific
  Backbone size w/o insert (bp): 2550
  Vector type: Mammalian Expression
Growth in bacteria
  Bacterial resistance: Kanamycin, 50 μg/mL
  Growth temperature: 37°C
  Growth strain: Stbl3
  Copy number: High Copy
Gene/Insert
  Gene/Insert name: SLC11A1 (alt name: LSH, NRAMP, NRAMP1)
  Species: H. sapiens (human)
  Insert size (bp): 1650
  Entrez Gene: SLC11A1 (a.k.a. LSH, NRAMP, NRAMP1)
  Cloning method: Gateway Cloning
  Sequencing primers: 5′ M13-fwd; 3′ M13-rev
Terms and licenses: Academic/Nonprofit Terms; Industry Terms
Depositor comments: For more information on the full Resolute plasmid collection, please see www.addgene.org/depositor-collections/re-solute/. Please provide your feedback on this plasmid to the RESOLUTE consortium by filling out their RESOLUTE repository feedback form: https://forms.office.com/Pages/ResponsePage.aspx?id=0e05yklzmkS7rjFGQL4N7z4feCLQvEJAmVcOCM_u885UN1JJRko0Ukg4TVQwNTZLOUxPQVJWT1NHUCQlQCN0PWcu
How to cite: pDONR221_SLC11A1 was a gift from RESOLUTE Consortium & Giulio Superti-Furga (Addgene plasmid # 131951 ; http://n2t.net/addgene:131951 ; RRID:Addgene_131951)
