>Addgene plasmid #131951 | pDONR221_SLC11A1 | depositor partial sequence | sequence record 253302 | Codon-optimized ORF of SLC11A1
ATGACCGGCGACAAGGGACCACAGAGGCTGTCTGGCAGCTCCTATGGCAGCATCTCTAGCCCAACATCTC
CCACCAGCCCAGGACCACAGCAGGCACCACCTAGGGAGACATACCTGTCCGAGAAGATCCCTATCCCAGA
TACAAAGCCTGGCACCTTCTCTCTGCGCAAGCTGTGGGCCTTTACCGGCCCTGGCTTCCTGATGAGCATC
GCCTTTCTGGACCCAGGCAACATCGAGTCCGATCTGCAGGCAGGAGCAGTGGCAGGCTTCAAGCTGCTGT
GGGTGCTGCTGTGGGCAACAGTGCTGGGACTGCTGTGCCAGCGGCTGGCAGCCAGACTGGGAGTGGTGAC
CGGCAAGGACCTGGGAGAGGTGTGCCACCTGTACTATCCTAAGGTGCCACGCACAGTGCTGTGGCTGACC
ATCGAGCTGGCCATCGTGGGCAGCGATATGCAGGAAGTGATCGGCACCGCCATCGCCTTTAACCTGCTGT
CCGCCGGAAGGATCCCACTGTGGGGAGGCGTGCTGATCACAATCGTGGACACCTTCTTTTTCCTGTTCCT
GGATAATTACGGCCTGAGAAAGCTGGAGGCCTTTTTCGGCCTGCTGATCACAATCATGGCCCTGACCTTT
GGCTACGAGTATGTGGTGGCAAGGCCTGAGCAGGGCGCCCTGCTGAGAGGACTGTTCCTGCCCAGCTGCC
CTGGCTGTGGACACCCAGAGCTGCTGCAGGCAGTGGGAATCGTGGGCGCCATCATCATGCCTCACAACAT
CTATCTGCACAGCGCCCTGGTGAAGTCCAGGGAGATCGACAGGGCAAGGAGAGCAGATATCAGGGAGGCC
AATATGTACTTTCTGATCGAGGCCACAATCGCCCTGAGCGTGTCCTTTATCATCAACCTGTTCGTGATGG
CCGTGTTTGGCCAGGCCTTCTATCAGAAGACCAATCAGGCCGCCTTTAACATCTGCGCCAATTCCTCTCT
GCACGACTACGCCAAGATCTTCCCAATGAACAATGCCACCGTGGCCGTGGATATCTATCAGGGCGGCGTG
ATCCTGGGATGTCTGTTCGGACCAGCCGCCCTGTACATCTGGGCAATCGGACTGCTGGCAGCAGGACAGA
GCTCCACCATGACAGGCACCTACGCCGGCCAGTTTGTGATGGAGGGCTTCCTGAGGCTGAGGTGGTCCCG
GTTTGCCAGAGTGCTGCTGACACGGTCTTGCGCAATCCTGCCAACCGTGCTGGTGGCCGTGTTCAGGGAC
CTGCGCGATCTGTCTGGCCTGAACGACCTGCTGAATGTGCTGCAGAGCCTGCTGCTGCCATTTGCCGTGC
TGCCCATCCTGACATTCACCTCCATGCCTACACTGATGCAGGAGTTCGCCAACGGCCTGCTGAATAAGGT
GGTGACCTCTAGCATCATGGTGCTGGTGTGCGCCATCAATCTGTACTTTGTGGTGTCCTATCTGCCATCT
CTGCCACACCCTGCATATTTCGGACTGGCCGCCCTGCTGGCAGCAGCATACCTGGGACTGTCTACATATC
TGGTGTGGACCTGCTGTCTGGCACACGGAGCCACATTTCTGGCCCACTCCTCTCACCACCACTTCCTGTA
CGGCCTGCTGGAGGAGGATCAGAAGGGCGAGACCTCCGGC
